Addgene plasmid #133859: pCD86-mApple
Purpose: Mammalian expression of CD86 C-terminally tagged with mApple
Depositing lab: Dave Piston. Depositing organization: Washington University in Saint Louis. Publication: Two-Color Spatial Cumulant Analysis Detects Heteromeric Interactions between Membrane Proteins. Foust DJ, Godin AG, Ustione A, Wiseman PW, Piston DW. Biophys J. 2019 Nov 5;117(9):1764-1777. doi: 10.1016/j.bpj.2019.09.028. Epub 2019 Sep 28. PubMed 31606123.
Backbone
  Vector backbone: N1
  Backbone manufacturer: Clontech
  Total vector size (bp): 5756
  Vector type: Mammalian Expression
  Selectable markers: Neomycin (select with G418)
Growth in bacteria
  Bacterial resistance: Kanamycin, 50 μg/mL
  Growth temperature: 37°C
  Growth strain: DH5alpha
  Copy number: Unknown
Gene/Insert
  Gene/Insert name: CD86 (alt name: B7-2)
  Species: H. sapiens (human)
  Entrez Gene: CD86 (a.k.a. B7-2, B7.2, B70, CD28LG2, LAB72)
  Tag / fusion protein: mApple (C terminal on insert)
Resource information
  A portion of this plasmid was derived from a plasmid made by: Mike Heilemann via Addgene #98284
Terms and licenses: Academic/Nonprofit Terms; Industry Terms: Not Available to Industry
How to cite: pCD86-mApple was a gift from Dave Piston (Addgene plasmid # 133859 ; http://n2t.net/addgene:133859 ; RRID:Addgene_133859)
