[The description below was written by a language model from this plasmid's Addgene catalogue record and pLannotate feature annotations shown in this document.]
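Description:
pCD86-mApple is a 5,756 bp mammalian expression plasmid built on the Clontech N1 backbone, the format in which a gene of interest is placed upstream of a fluorescent protein to give a C-terminal fusion. It is propagated in E. coli through a high-copy ColE1/pUC-type origin and also carries an f1 bacteriophage origin. A single NeoR/KanR (Tn5 aminoglycoside phosphotransferase) gene provides both selections. It is preceded by a bacterial bla-type promoter for kanamycin resistance in bacteria and by the SV40 enhancer/early promoter for G418 selection in mammalian cells, and it is terminated by the HSV TK polyadenylation signal. The annotation also reports short fragments resembling ble, a bGH poly(A) signal and SV40 large T antigen. These appear to be backbone remnants or partial matches rather than functional elements.

The payload is human CD86 (B7-2), a membrane protein, cloned at the end of the multiple cloning site and followed after a short linker region by mApple, a photostable monomeric red fluorescent protein derived from DsRed and codon-optimized for mammalian cells. Expression of the fusion is driven by the human cytomegalovirus immediate early enhancer and promoter and terminated by the SV40 poly(A) signal. Part of the plasmid was derived from an earlier deposited construct.

The stated purpose is mammalian expression of CD86 tagged at its C terminus with mApple. The associated publication concerns two-color fluorescence fluctuation (spatial cumulant) analysis for detecting heteromeric interactions between membrane proteins. This suggests use as a red-labelled membrane protein in such imaging experiments, although the record does not specify its exact role there.
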