Features (pLannotate 1.2.2; 15 found; start..end, strand, type, name):
     61..364     +  enhancer       CMV enhancer: human cytomegalovirus immediate early enhancer
    365..568     +  promoter       CMV promoter: human cytomegalovirus (CMV) immediate early promoter
    591..671     +  misc_feature   MCS: multiple cloning site
    667..1647    +  CDS            CD86: CD86_HUMAN - Also known as CD28LG2. Experimental evidence at protein level: Swiss-Prot protein existence level 1. (Microbial infection) Acts as a receptor for adenovirus subgroup B. From Homo sapiens (Human).
   1711..2421    +  CDS            mApple: photostable monomeric derivative of DsRed (Shaner et al., 2008) mammalian codon-optimized
   2438..2521    +  CDS            large T antigen (fragment): large T antigen from SV40 (simian virus 40)
   2544..2665    +  polyA_signal   SV40 poly(A) signal: SV40 polyadenylation signal
   2699..3127    -  rep_origin     f1 ori (sequence partly withheld): f1 bacteriophage origin of replication; arrow indicates direction of (+) strand synthesis
   3154..3258    +  promoter       AmpR promoter: bla
   3260..3617    +  promoter       SV40 promoter: SV40 enhancer and early promoter
   3652..4446    +  CDS            NeoR/KanR: aminoglycoside phosphotransferase from Tn5; aph(3')-II (or nptII); confers resistance to neomycin, kanamycin, and G418 (Geneticin®)
   4467..4619    +  CDS            ble (fragment): BLE_KLEPN - Experimental evidence at protein level: Swiss-Prot protein existence level 1. Binding protein with a strong affinity to the bleomycin family of antibiotics. Binds to CL990; an antimitotic-antibiotic compound. From Klebsiella pneumoniae.
   4678..4725    +  polyA_signal   HSV TK poly(A) signal: herpes simplex virus thymidine kinase polyadenylation signal (Cole and Stacy, 1985)
   4816..4832    -  polyA_signal   bGH poly(A) signal (fragment): bovine growth hormone polyadenylation signal
   5054..5642    +  rep_origin     ori: high-copy-number ColE1/pMB1/pBR322/pUC origin of replication
>Addgene plasmid #133859 | pCD86-mApple | addgene full sequence | sequence record 262740 | Addgene NGS Result
TAGTTATTAATAGTAATCAATTACGGGGTCATTAGTTCATAGCCCATATATGGAGTTCCGCGTTACATAA
CTTACGGTAAATGGCCCGCCTGGCTGACCGCCCAACGACCCCCGCCCATTGACGTCAATAATGACGTATG
TTCCCATAGTAACGCCAATAGGGACTTTCCATTGACGTCAATGGGTGGAGTATTTACGGTAAACTGCCCA
CTTGGCAGTACATCAAGTGTATCATATGCCAAGTACGCCCCCTATTGACGTCAATGACGGTAAATGGCCC
GCCTGGCATTATGCCCAGTACATGACCTTATGGGACTTTCCTACTTGGCAGTACATCTACGTATTAGTCA
TCGCTATTACCATGGTGATGCGGTTTTGGCAGTACATCAATGGGCGTGGATAGCGGTTTGACTCACGGGG
ATTTCCAAGTCTCCACCCCATTGACGTCAATGGGAGTTTGTTTTGGCACCAAAATCAACGGGACTTTCCA
AAATGTCGTAACAACTCCGCCCCATTGACGCAAATGGGCGGTAGGCGTGTACGGTGGGAGGTCTATATAA
GCAGAGCTGGTTTAGTGAACCGTCAGATCCGCTAGCGCTACCGGACTCAGATCTCGAGCTCAAGCTTCGA
ATTCTGCAGTCGACGGTACCGCGGGCCCGGGATCCACCGGTCGCCACCATGGGACTGAGTAACATTCTCT
TTGTGATGGCCTTCCTGCTCTCTGGTGCTGCTCCTCTGAAGATTCAAGCTTATTTCAATGAGACTGCAGA
CCTGCCATGCCAATTTGCAAACTCTCAAAACCAAAGCCTGAGTGAGCTAGTAGTATTTTGGCAGGACCAG
GAAAACTTGGTTCTGAATGAGGTATACTTAGGCAAAGAGAAATTTGACAGTGTTCATTCCAAGTATATGG
GCCGCACAAGTTTTGATTCGGACAGTTGGACCCTGAGACTTCACAATCTTCAGATCAAGGACAAGGGCTT
GTATCAATGTATCATCCATCACAAAAAGCCCACAGGAATGATTCGCATCCACCAGATGAATTCTGAACTG
TCAGTGCTTGCTAACTTCAGTCAACCTGAAATAGTACCAATTTCTAATATAACAGAAAATGTGTACATAA
ATTTGACCTGCTCATCTATACACGGTTACCCAGAACCTAAGAAGATGAGTGTTTTGCTAAGAACCAAGAA
TTCAACTATCGAGTATGATGGTATTATGCAGAAATCTCAAGATAATGTCACAGAACTGTACGACGTTTCC
ATCAGCTTGTCTGTTTCATTCCCTGATGTTACGAGCAATATGACCATCTTCTGTATTCTGGAAACTGACA
AGACGCGGCTTTTATCTTCACCTTTCTCTATAGAGCTTGAGGACCCTCAGCCTCCCCCAGACCACATTCC
TTGGATTACAGCTGTACTTCCAACAGTTATTATATGTGTGATGGTTTTCTGTCTAATTCTATGGAAATGG
AAGAAGAAGAAGCGGCCTCGCAACTCTTATAAATGTGGAACCAACACAATGGAGAGGGAAGAGAGTGAAC
AGACCAAGAAAAGAGAAAAAATCCATATACCTGAAAGATCTGATGAAACCCAGCGTGTTTTTAAAAGTTC
GAAGACATCTTCATGCGACAAAAGTGATACATGTTTTGGAGGCGGACCGGTGCCCCAGTGGGAGGGATTC
GCTGCGCTGCTGGCAACCCCGGTCGCTACTATGGTGAGCAAGGGCGAGGAGAATAACATGGCCATCATCA
AGGAGTTCATGCGCTTCAAGGTGCACATGGAGGGCTCCGTGAACGGCCACGAGTTCGAGATCGAGGGCGA
GGGCGAGGGCCGCCCCTACGAGGCCTTTCAGACCGCTAAGCTGAAGGTGACCAAGGGTGGCCCCCTGCCC
TTCGCCTGGGACATCCTGTCCCCTCAGTTCATGTACGGCTCCAAGGTCTACATTAAGCACCCAGCCGACA
TCCCCGACTACTTCAAGCTGTCCTTCCCCGAGGGCTTCAGGTGGGAGCGCGTGATGAACTTCGAGGACGG
CGGCATTATTCACGTTAACCAGGACTCCTCCCTGCAGGACGGCGTGTTCATCTACAAGGTGAAGCTGCGC
GGCACCAACTTCCCCTCCGACGGCCCCGTAATGCAGAAGAAGACCATGGGCTGGGAGGCCTCCGAGGAGC
GGATGTACCCCGAGGACGGCGCCCTGAAGAGCGAGATCAAGAAGAGGCTGAAGCTGAAGGACGGCGGCCA
CTACGCCGCCGAGGTCAAGACCACCTACAAGGCCAAGAAGCCCGTGCAGCTGCCCGGCGCCTACATCGTC
GACATCAAGTTGGACATCGTGTCCCACAACGAGGACTACACCATCGTGGAACAGTACGAACGCGCCGAGG
GCCGCCACTCCACCGGCGGCATGGACGAGCTGTACAAGTAAAGCGGCCGCGACTCTAGATCATAATCAGC
CATACCACATTTGTAGAGGTTTTACTTGCTTTAAAAAACCTCCCACACCTCCCCCTGAACCTGAAACATA
AAATGAATGCAATTGTTGTTGTTAACTTGTTTATTGCAGCTTATAATGGTTACAAATAAAGCAATAGCAT
CACAAATTTCACAAATAAAGCATTTTTTTCACTGCATTCTAGTTGTGGTTTGTCCAAACTCATCAATGTA
TCTTAAGGCGTAAATTGTAAGCGTTAATATTTTGTTAAAATTCGCGTTAAATTTTTGTTAAATCAGCTCA
TTTTTTAACCAATAGGCCGAAATCGGCAAAATCCCTTATAAATCAAAAGAATAGACCGAGATAGGGT
[37 nt withheld, positions 2798-2834]
AAAGAACGTGGACTCCAACGTCAAAGG
[49 nt withheld, positions 2862-2910]
T
[91 nt withheld, positions 2912-3002]
G
[124 nt withheld, positions 3004-3127]
CAGGTGGCACTTTTCGGGGAAATGTGCGCGGAACCCCTATTTGTTTATTTTTCTAAATACATTCAAATAT
GTATCCGCTCATGAGACAATAACCCTGATAAATGCTTCAATAATATTGAAAAAGGAAGAGTCCTGAGGCG
GAAAGAACCAGCTGTGGAATGTGTGTCAGTTAGGGTGTGGAAAGTCCCCAGGCTCCCCAGCAGGCAGAAG
TATGCAAAGCATGCATCTCAATTAGTCAGCAACCAGGTGTGGAAAGTCCCCAGGCTCCCCAGCAGGCAGA
AGTATGCAAAGCATGCATCTCAATTAGTCAGCAACCATAGTCCCGCCCCTAACTCCGCCCATCCCGCCCC
TAACTCCGCCCAGTTCCGCCCATTCTCCGCCCCATGGCTGACTAATTTTTTTTATTTATGCAGAGGCCGA
GGCCGCCTCGGCCTCTGAGCTATTCCAGAAGTAGTGAGGAGGCTTTTTTGGAGGCCTAGGCTTTTGCAAA
GATCGATCAAGAGACAGGATGAGGATCGTTTCGCATGATTGAACAAGATGGATTGCACGCAGGTTCTCCG
GCCGCTTGGGTGGAGAGGCTATTCGGCTATGACTGGGCACAACAGACAATCGGCTGCTCTGATGCCGCCG
TGTTCCGGCTGTCAGCGCAGGGGCGCCCGGTTCTTTTTGTCAAGACCGACCTGTCCGGTGCCCTGAATGA
ACTGCAAGACGAGGCAGCGCGGCTATCGTGGCTGGCCACGACGGGCGTTCCTTGCGCAGCTGTGCTCGAC
GTTGTCACTGAAGCGGGAAGGGACTGGCTGCTATTGGGCGAAGTGCCGGGGCAGGATCTCCTGTCATCTC
ACCTTGCTCCTGCCGAGAAAGTATCCATCATGGCTGATGCAATGCGGCGGCTGCATACGCTTGATCCGGC
TACCTGCCCATTCGACCACCAAGCGAAACATCGCATCGAGCGAGCACGTACTCGGATGGAAGCCGGTCTT
GTCGATCAGGATGATCTGGACGAAGAGCATCAGGGGCTCGCGCCAGCCGAACTGTTCGCCAGGCTCAAGG
CGAGCATGCCCGACGGCGAGGATCTCGTCGTGACCCATGGCGATGCCTGCTTGCCGAATATCATGGTGGA
AAATGGCCGCTTTTCTGGATTCATCGACTGTGGCCGGCTGGGTGTGGCGGACCGCTATCAGGACATAGCG
TTGGCTACCCGTGATATTGCTGAAGAGCTTGGCGGCGAATGGGCTGACCGCTTCCTCGTGCTTTACGGTA
TCGCCGCTCCCGATTCGCAGCGCATCGCCTTCTATCGCCTTCTTGACGAGTTCTTCTGAGCGGGACTCTG
GGGTTCGAAATGACCGACCAAGCGACGCCCAACCTGCCATCACGAGATTTCGATTCCACCGCCGCCTTCT
ATGAAAGGTTGGGCTTCGGAATCGTTTTCCGGGACGCCGGCTGGATGATCCTCCAGCGCGGGGATCTCAT
GCTGGAGTTCTTCGCCCACCCTAGGGGGAGGCTAACTGAAACACGGAAGGAGACAATACCGGAAGGAACC
CGCGCTATGACGGCAATAAAAAGACAGAATAAAACGCACGGTGTTGGGTCGTTTGTTCATAAACGCGGGG
TTCGGTCCCAGGGCTGGCACTCTGTCGATACCCCACCGAGACCCCATTGGGGCCAATACGCCCGCGTTTC
TTCCTTTTCCCCACCCCACCCCCCAAGTTCGGGTGAAGGCCCAGGGCTCGCAGCCAACGTCGGGGCGGCA
GGCCCTGCCATAGCCTCAGGTTACTCATATATACTTTAGATTGATTTAAAACTTCATTTTTAATTTAAAA
GGATCTAGGTGAAGATCCTTTTTGATAATCTCATGACCAAAATCCCTTAACGTGAGTTTTCGTTCCACTG
AGCGTCAGACCCCGTAGAAAAGATCAAAGGATCTTCTTGAGATCCTTTTTTTCTGCGCGTAATCTGCTGC
TTGCAAACAAAAAAACCACCGCTACCAGCGGTGGTTTGTTTGCCGGATCAAGAGCTACCAACTCTTTTTC
CGAAGGTAACTGGCTTCAGCAGAGCGCAGATACCAAATACTGTTCTTCTAGTGTAGCCGTAGTTAGGCCA
CCACTTCAAGAACTCTGTAGCACCGCCTACATACCTCGCTCTGCTAATCCTGTTACCAGTGGCTGCTGCC
AGTGGCGATAAGTCGTGTCTTACCGGGTTGGACTCAAGACGATAGTTACCGGATAAGGCGCAGCGGTCGG
GCTGAACGGGGGGTTCGTGCACACAGCCCAGCTTGGAGCGAACGACCTACACCGAACTGAGATACCTACA
GCGTGAGCTATGAGAAAGCGCCACGCTTCCCGAAGGGAGAAAGGCGGACAGGTATCCGGTAAGCGGCAGG
GTCGGAACAGGAGAGCGCACGAGGGAGCTTCCAGGGGGAAACGCCTGGTATCTTTATAGTCCTGTCGGGT
TTCGCCACCTCTGACTTGAGCGTCGATTTTTGTGATGCTCGTCAGGGGGGCGGAGCCTATGGAAAAACGC
CAGCAACGCGGCCTTTTTACGGTTCCTGGCCTTTTGCTGGCCTTTTGCTCACATGTTCTTTCCTGCGTTA
TCCCCTGATTCTGTGGATAACCGTATTACCGCCATGCAT
